Addgene plasmid #184272: pEGFP-Repo-Man-1-890
Purpose: Expresses C-terminally truncated GFP-RepoMan
Depositing lab: Lienhard Schmitz. Depositing organization: Justus Liebig-Universitaet Giessen. Publication: The Aurora B-controlled PP1/RepoMan complex determines the spatial and temporal distribution of mitotic H2B S6 phosphorylation. Pfisterer M, Robert R, Saul VV, Pritz A, Seibert M, Feederle R, Schmitz ML. Open Biol. 2024 May;14(5):230460. doi: 10.1098/rsob.230460. Epub 2024 May 29. PubMed 38806145.
Backbone
  Vector backbone: pEGFP-C1
  Backbone manufacturer: Clontech
  Backbone size w/o insert (bp): 4731
  Total vector size (bp): 7879
  Vector type: Mammalian Expression
  Selectable markers: Neomycin (select with G418)
Growth in bacteria
  Bacterial resistance: Kanamycin, 50 μg/mL
  Growth temperature: 37°C
  Growth strain: DH5alpha
  Copy number: High Copy
Gene/Insert
  Gene/Insert name: cell division cycle associated 2 (alt names: CDCA2; Repo-Man)
  Species: H. sapiens (human)
  Insert size (bp): 2689
  Mutation: truncated Repo-Man after aminoacid 893
  Entrez Gene: CDCA2 (a.k.a. PPP1R81, Repo-Man)
  Promoter: CMV
  Tag / fusion protein: GFP (N terminal on backbone)
  Cloning method: Unknown
  Sequencing primers: 5′ AGCTGCAATAAACAAGTT
Terms and licenses: Academic/Nonprofit Terms; Industry Terms: Not Available to Industry
How to cite: pEGFP-Repo-Man-1-890 was a gift from Lienhard Schmitz (Addgene plasmid # 184272 ; http://n2t.net/addgene:184272 ; RRID:Addgene_184272)
