[The description below was written by a language model from this plasmid's Addgene catalogue record and pLannotate feature annotations shown in this document.]
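Description:
pEGFP-Repo-Man-1-890 is a mammalian expression plasmid built on the Clontech pEGFP-C1 backbone that produces a C-terminally truncated form of human Repo-Man (CDCA2, also known as PPP1R81) fused to the C-terminus of EGFP. Transcription is driven by the human cytomegalovirus immediate-early enhancer and promoter. The EGFP coding sequence is followed by a remnant of the multiple cloning site, then the CDCA2 fragment, with an SV40 polyadenylation signal terminating the transcript. In bacteria the plasmid replicates from a high-copy ColE1/pUC-type origin and also carries an f1 origin for single-stranded DNA production. A single Tn5 aminoglycoside phosphotransferase (NeoR/KanR) gene serves both hosts: a bacterial bla-type promoter gives kanamycin resistance in E. coli, while the SV40 early promoter and HSV TK poly(A) signal allow G418 selection of stably transfected mammalian cells. The short large T antigen, ble and bGH poly(A) hits in the feature table are small fragments that appear to be incidental backbone matches rather than functional parts.

Repo-Man recruits the PP1-gamma phosphatase to chromatin at anaphase, so the GFP fusion lets the truncated protein be followed by fluorescence. The associated work concerns the Aurora B-controlled PP1/Repo-Man complex and mitotic histone H2B S6 phosphorylation, which suggests use as a deletion mutant for mapping functions of the C-terminal region.

The record has some inconsistencies. The name indicates residues 1–890, whereas the mutation field says truncation occurs after amino acid 893; the annotated CDCA2 fragment spans 2,670 nt, corresponding to about 890 codons. The catalogue also lists a total size of 7,879 bp, while the sequenced record is 7,353 nt.
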