Features (pLannotate 1.2.2; 15 found; start..end, strand, type, name):
     61..364     +  enhancer       CMV enhancer: human cytomegalovirus immediate early enhancer
    365..568     +  promoter       CMV promoter: human cytomegalovirus (CMV) immediate early promoter
    613..1329    +  CDS            EGFP: EGFP is a basic (constitutively fluorescent) green fluorescent protein published in 1996, derived from Aequorea victoria. It is reported to be a rapidly-maturing weak dimer with moderate acid sensitivity.
   1330..1380    +  misc_feature   MCS (fragment): multiple cloning site
   1390..4059    +  CDS            CDCA2 (fragment): CDCA2_HUMAN - Experimental evidence at protein level: Swiss-Prot protein existence level 1. Regulator of chromosome structure during mitosis required for condensin-depleted chromosomes to retain their compact architecture through anaphase. Acts by mediating the recruitment of phopsphatase PP1-gamma subunit (PPP1CC) to chromatin at anaphase and into the following interphase. At anaphase onset, its association with chromatin targets a pool of PPP1CC to dephosphorylate substrates. From Homo sapiens (Human).
   4106..4190    +  CDS            large T antigen (fragment): large T antigen from SV40 (simian virus 40)
   4213..4334    +  polyA_signal   SV40 poly(A) signal: SV40 polyadenylation signal
   4368..4796    -  rep_origin     f1 ori (sequence partly withheld): f1 bacteriophage origin of replication; arrow indicates direction of (+) strand synthesis
   4823..4927    +  promoter       AmpR promoter: bla
   4996..5206    +  promoter       SV40 promoter: SV40 early promoter
   5249..6043    +  CDS            NeoR/KanR: aminoglycoside phosphotransferase from Tn5; aph(3')-II (or nptII); confers resistance to neomycin, kanamycin, and G418 (Geneticin®)
   6064..6216    +  CDS            ble (fragment): BLE_KLEPN - Experimental evidence at protein level: Swiss-Prot protein existence level 1. Binding protein with a strong affinity to the bleomycin family of antibiotics. Binds to CL990; an antimitotic-antibiotic compound. From Klebsiella pneumoniae.
   6275..6322    +  polyA_signal   HSV TK poly(A) signal: herpes simplex virus thymidine kinase polyadenylation signal (Cole and Stacy, 1985)
   6413..6429    -  polyA_signal   bGH poly(A) signal (fragment): bovine growth hormone polyadenylation signal
   6651..7239    +  rep_origin     ori: high-copy-number ColE1/pMB1/pBR322/pUC origin of replication
>Addgene plasmid #184272 | pEGFP-Repo-Man-1-890 | addgene full sequence | sequence record 419657 | Addgene NGS Result
TAGTTATTAATAGTAATCAATTACGGGGTCATTAGTTCATAGCCCATATATGGAGTTCCGCGTTACATAA
CTTACGGTAAATGGCCCGCCTGGCTGACCGCCCAACGACCCCCGCCCATTGACGTCAATAATGACGTATG
TTCCCATAGTAACGCCAATAGGGACTTTCCATTGACGTCAATGGGTGGAGTATTTACGGTAAACTGCCCA
CTTGGCAGTACATCAAGTGTATCATATGCCAAGTACGCCCCCTATTGACGTCAATGACGGTAAATGGCCC
GCCTGGCATTATGCCCAGTACATGACCTTATGGGACTTTCCTACTTGGCAGTACATCTACGTATTAGTCA
TCGCTATTACCATGGTGATGCGGTTTTGGCAGTACATCAATGGGCGTGGATAGCGGTTTGACTCACGGGG
ATTTCCAAGTCTCCACCCCATTGACGTCAATGGGAGTTTGTTTTGGCACCAAAATCAACGGGACTTTCCA
AAATGTCGTAACAACTCCGCCCCATTGACGCAAATGGGCGGTAGGCGTGTACGGTGGGAGGTCTATATAA
GCAGAGCTGGTTTAGTGAACCGTCAGATCCGCTAGCGCTACCGGTCGCCACCATGGTGAGCAAGGGCGAG
GAGCTGTTCACCGGGGTGGTGCCCATCCTGGTCGAGCTGGACGGCGACGTAAACGGCCACAAGTTCAGCG
TGTCCGGCGAGGGCGAGGGCGATGCCACCTACGGCAAGCTGACCCTGAAGTTCATCTGCACCACCGGCAA
GCTGCCCGTGCCCTGGCCCACCCTCGTGACCACCCTGACCTACGGCGTGCAGTGCTTCAGCCGCTACCCC
GACCACATGAAGCAGCACGACTTCTTCAAGTCCGCCATGCCCGAAGGCTACGTCCAGGAGCGCACCATCT
TCTTCAAGGACGACGGCAACTACAAGACCCGCGCCGAGGTGAAGTTCGAGGGCGACACCCTGGTGAACCG
CATCGAGCTGAAGGGCATCGACTTCAAGGAGGACGGCAACATCCTGGGGCACAAGCTGGAGTACAACTAC
AACAGCCACAACGTCTATATCATGGCCGACAAGCAGAAGAACGGCATCAAGGTGAACTTCAAGATCCGCC
ACAACATCGAGGACGGCAGCGTGCAGCTCGCCGACCACTACCAGCAGAACACCCCCATCGGCGACGGCCC
CGTGCTGCTGCCCGACAACCACTACCTGAGCACCCAGTCCGCCCTGAGCAAAGACCCCAACGAGAAGCGC
GATCACATGGTCCTGCTGGAGTTCGTGACCGCCGCCGGGATCACTCTCGGCATGGACGAGCTGTACAAGT
CCGGACTCAGATCTCGAGCTCAAGCTTCGAATTCTGCAGTCGACGGTACCCGCCGGCGAATGGATGCCAA
TTCAAAAGACAAGCCCCCTGAAACCAAGGAGTCTGCAATGAATAATGCTGGAAATGCCTCTTTCATTTTG
GGAACTGGGAAGATTGTGACTCCTCAGAAGCATGCCGAATTACCTCCTAATCCTTGCACACCAGATACTT
TTAAATCACCTTTGAACTTTTCCACAGTAACCGTAGAGCAATTGGGAATTACACCTGAAAGCTTTGTTAG
GAACTCTGCAGGAAAGTCATCATCCTACCTTAAAAAATGTAGACGACGTTCTGCAGTCGGTGCTCGGGGC
TCTCCTGAAACAAACCATCTGATTCGTTTCATTGCTCGGCAGCAAAATATAAAGAATGCTAGGAAATCTC
CTTTGGCACAAGATTCTCCTTCCCAGGGCAGCCCTGCACTGTATCGAAATGTTAACACTTTAAGAGAACG
AATATCAGCCTTCCAGTCAGCTTTTCACTCCATAAAGGAAAACGAGAAAATGACCGGCTGTCTGGAATTC
TCAGAGGCAGGAAAAGAGTCCGAGATGACCGATCTGACAAGGAAGGAAGGTCTCAGCGCTTGCCAGCAGT
CTGGGTTCCCTGCAGTGTTGTCCTCCAAACGTCGGAGAATATCCTATCAGAGAGACTCTGATGAAAATCT
GACGGATGCTGAAGGAAAAGTAATTGGTCTCCAGATATTCAATATTGATACAGACAGAGCATGTGCAGTT
GAAACTTCTGTCGACCTTAGCGAAATTTCAAGCAAGCTTGGTTCAACACAGTCTGGATTTTTAGTTGAAG
AGTCTCTTCCCCTTTCAGAGCTCACAGAGACTTCAAATGCACTAAAGGTTGCTGACTGTGTAGTGGGCAA
AGGATCAAGTGATGCCGTTTCGCCTGACACGTTCACAGCAGAAGTGAGCTCAGACGCAGTCCCTGATGTC
AGGTCACCAGCTACTCCAGCCTGCAGGAGGGACCTTCCCACCCCCAAGACCTTTGTACTTCGTTCTGTAC
TGAAGAAACCCTCTGTTAAGATGTGTCTAGAGAGCTTACAGGAACACTGTAACAACCTCTATGATGATGA
TGGGACTCATCCGAGCTTAATCTCAAATCTCCCAAACTGTTGCAAAGAGAAAGAAGCAGAAGATGAAGAA
AATTTTGAAGCACCTGCCTTTCTAAATATGAGGAAGAGGAAGAGAGTTACTTTTGGAGAGGACTTAAGCC
CGGAAGTGTTTGATGAATCTTTGCCAGCAAATACTCCATTGCGTAAAGGAGGAACACCTGTTTGTAAAAA
AGACTTCAGTGGTCTCAGTTCCCTGCTGCTTGAGCAGTCACCTGTTCCTGAGCCATTACCTCAACCAGAT
TTTGATGACAAGGGGGAGAATCTTGAAAACATAGAACCACTTCAAGTATCATTTGCCGTTCTCAGTTCTC
CTAATAAATCATCAATCTCTGAGACCCTTTCAGGCACTGATACCTTTAGTTCTTCAAATAACCATGAGAA
AATATCCTCACCAAAGGTGGGCCGTATCACAAGGACTTCTAACCGGAGGAACCAGCTGGTTAGCGTGGTA
GAAGAAAGCGTGTGTAATCTCCTGAACACAGAAGTTCAGCCTTGTAAAGAAAAGAAAATTAATAGGAGGA
AGTCTCAAGAAACAAAGTGTACAAAGAGAGCACTTCCTAAGAAGAGTCAGGTTTTAAAAAGTTGCAGAAA
GAAGAAAGGAAAGGGAAAGAAAAGTGTTCAGAAATCTTTATATGGGGAAAGAGACATTGCTTCTAAGAAG
CCCCTCCTCAGTCCTATTCCCGAGCTGCCTGAAGTCCCTGAGATGACACCTTCCATTCCGAGCATCCGAA
GACTGGGTTCAGGTTATTTCAGTTCAAATGGCAAACTGGAAGAAGTGAAGACTCCTAAAAATCCAGTGAA
AAGAAAGGATCTTTTGCGTCATGACCCAGATTTGCATATGCATCAAGGCTATGATAAATATGATGTCTCT
GAATTCTGCTCTTATATAAAAAGTTCCTCATCGCTTGGCAATGCTACTTCTGATGAGGACCCGAACACTA
ACATTATGAATATAAACGAGAACAAAAATATTCCAAAAGCAAAAAATAAGTCAGAAAGTGAAAATGAACC
AAAAGCTGGAACTGACAGTCCTGTTTCTTGTGCTTCTGTAACTGAAGAACGTGTGGCATCAGATAGTCCC
AAACCTGCTCTGACCCTGCAGCAGGGTCAAGAATTTTCTGCTGGTGGTCAAAATGCAGAAAACCTTTGTC
AGTTCTTTAAAATTTCACCAGATTTAAACATAAAGTGTGAAAGAAAGGATGACTTCTTAGGAGCTGCAGA
AGGAAAACTGCAATGCAATCGTTTAATGCCTAATTCACAAAAAGACTGTCATTGTTTAGGAGATGTCTTA
ATTGAAAATACGAAAGAATCTAAAAGCCAGAGTGAGGATTTGGGAAGAAAACCCATGGAAAGTAGCAGTG
TTGTGAGTTGCAGAGACAGGAAAGATAGAAGACGTTCCATGTGTTATTCTGATGGTCGAAGTTTACATTT
GGAAAAAAATGGAAATCACACACCATCCTCCAGTGTGGGCAGCTCTGTAGAAATTAGTTTAGAAAATTCT
GAACTGTTTAAAGATTTGTCTGATGCCATTGAGCAAACCTTTCAGAGGAGAAATAGTGAAACCAAAGTGA
TGCCCGGGGCTACGCTTAGCCCGGGATCCACCGGATCTAGATAACTGATCATAATCAGCCATACCACATT
TGTAGAGGTTTTACTTGCTTTAAAAAACCTCCCACACCTCCCCCTGAACCTGAAACATAAAATGAATGCA
ATTGTTGTTGTTAACTTGTTTATTGCAGCTTATAATGGTTACAAATAAAGCAATAGCATCACAAATTTCA
CAAATAAAGCATTTTTTTCACTGCATTCTAGTTGTGGTTTGTCCAAACTCATCAATGTATCTTAACGCGT
AAATTGTAAGCGTTAATATTTTGTTAAAATTCGCGTTAAATTTTTGTTAAATCAGCTCATTTTTTAACCA
ATAGGCCGAAATCGGCAAAATCCCTTATAAATCAAAAGAATAGACCGAGATAGGGT
[37 nt withheld, positions 4467-4503]
AAAGAACGTGGACTCCAACGTCAAAGG
[49 nt withheld, positions 4531-4579]
T
[91 nt withheld, positions 4581-4671]
G
[124 nt withheld, positions 4673-4796]
CAGGTGGCACTTTTCGGGGAAATGTGCGCGGAACCCCTATTTGTTTATTTTTCTAAATACATTCAAATAT
GTATCCGCTCATGAGACAATAACCCTGATAAATGCTTCAATAATATTGAAAAAGGAAGAGTCCTGAGGCG
GAAAGAACCAGCTGTGGAATGTGTGTCAGTTAGGGTGTGGAAAGTCCCCAGGCTCCCCAGCAGGCAGAAG
TATGCAAAGCATGCATCTCAATTAGTCAGCAACCATAGTCCCGCCCCTAACTCCGCCCATCCCGCCCCTA
ACTCCGCCCAGTTCCGCCCATTCTCCGCCCCATGGCTGACTAATTTTTTTTATTTATGCAGAGGCCGAGG
CCGCCTCGGCCTCTGAGCTATTCCAGAAGTAGTGAGGAGGCTTTTTTGGAGGCCTAGGCTTTTGCAAAGA
TCGATCAAGAGACAGGATGAGGATCGTTTCGCATGATTGAACAAGATGGATTGCACGCAGGTTCTCCGGC
CGCTTGGGTGGAGAGGCTATTCGGCTATGACTGGGCACAACAGACAATCGGCTGCTCTGATGCCGCCGTG
TTCCGGCTGTCAGCGCAGGGGCGCCCGGTTCTTTTTGTCAAGACCGACCTGTCCGGTGCCCTGAATGAAC
TGCAAGACGAGGCAGCGCGGCTATCGTGGCTGGCCACGACGGGCGTTCCTTGCGCAGCTGTGCTCGACGT
TGTCACTGAAGCGGGAAGGGACTGGCTGCTATTGGGCGAAGTGCCGGGGCAGGATCTCCTGTCATCTCAC
CTTGCTCCTGCCGAGAAAGTATCCATCATGGCTGATGCAATGCGGCGGCTGCATACGCTTGATCCGGCTA
CCTGCCCATTCGACCACCAAGCGAAACATCGCATCGAGCGAGCACGTACTCGGATGGAAGCCGGTCTTGT
CGATCAGGATGATCTGGACGAAGAGCATCAGGGGCTCGCGCCAGCCGAACTGTTCGCCAGGCTCAAGGCG
AGCATGCCCGACGGCGAGGATCTCGTCGTGACCCATGGCGATGCCTGCTTGCCGAATATCATGGTGGAAA
ATGGCCGCTTTTCTGGATTCATCGACTGTGGCCGGCTGGGTGTGGCGGACCGCTATCAGGACATAGCGTT
GGCTACCCGTGATATTGCTGAAGAGCTTGGCGGCGAATGGGCTGACCGCTTCCTCGTGCTTTACGGTATC
GCCGCTCCCGATTCGCAGCGCATCGCCTTCTATCGCCTTCTTGACGAGTTCTTCTGAGCGGGACTCTGGG
GTTCGAAATGACCGACCAAGCGACGCCCAACCTGCCATCACGAGATTTCGATTCCACCGCCGCCTTCTAT
GAAAGGTTGGGCTTCGGAATCGTTTTCCGGGACGCCGGCTGGATGATCCTCCAGCGCGGGGATCTCATGC
TGGAGTTCTTCGCCCACCCTAGGGGGAGGCTAACTGAAACACGGAAGGAGACAATACCGGAAGGAACCCG
CGCTATGACGGCAATAAAAAGACAGAATAAAACGCACGGTGTTGGGTCGTTTGTTCATAAACGCGGGGTT
CGGTCCCAGGGCTGGCACTCTGTCGATACCCCACCGAGACCCCATTGGGGCCAATACGCCCGCGTTTCTT
CCTTTTCCCCACCCCACCCCCCAAGTTCGGGTGAAGGCCCAGGGCTCGCAGCCAACGTCGGGGCGGCAGG
CCCTGCCATAGCCTCAGGTTACTCATATATACTTTAGATTGATTTAAAACTTCATTTTTAATTTAAAAGG
ATCTAGGTGAAGATCCTTTTTGATAATCTCATGACCAAAATCCCTTAACGTGAGTTTTCGTTCCACTGAG
CGTCAGACCCCGTAGAAAAGATCAAAGGATCTTCTTGAGATCCTTTTTTTCTGCGCGTAATCTGCTGCTT
GCAAACAAAAAAACCACCGCTACCAGCGGTGGTTTGTTTGCCGGATCAAGAGCTACCAACTCTTTTTCCG
AAGGTAACTGGCTTCAGCAGAGCGCAGATACCAAATACTGTTCTTCTAGTGTAGCCGTAGTTAGGCCACC
ACTTCAAGAACTCTGTAGCACCGCCTACATACCTCGCTCTGCTAATCCTGTTACCAGTGGCTGCTGCCAG
TGGCGATAAGTCGTGTCTTACCGGGTTGGACTCAAGACGATAGTTACCGGATAAGGCGCAGCGGTCGGGC
TGAACGGGGGGTTCGTGCACACAGCCCAGCTTGGAGCGAACGACCTACACCGAACTGAGATACCTACAGC
GTGAGCTATGAGAAAGCGCCACGCTTCCCGAAGGGAGAAAGGCGGACAGGTATCCGGTAAGCGGCAGGGT
CGGAACAGGAGAGCGCACGAGGGAGCTTCCAGGGGGAAACGCCTGGTATCTTTATAGTCCTGTCGGGTTT
CGCCACCTCTGACTTGAGCGTCGATTTTTGTGATGCTCGTCAGGGGGGCGGAGCCTATGGAAAAACGCCA
GCAACGCGGCCTTTTTACGGTTCCTGGCCTTTTGCTGGCCTTTTGCTCACATGTTCTTTCCTGCGTTATC
CCCTGATTCTGTGGATAACCGTATTACCGCCATGCAT
